>Addgene plasmid #60184 | DYSF-Exon24-del | depositor full sequence | sequence record 96279 | DYSF-Exon24-del sequence 8518 bps
TCGCGCGTTTCGGTGATGACGGTGAAAACCTCTGACACATGCAGCTCCCGGAGACGGTCACAGCTTGTCT
GTAAGCGGATGCCGGGAGCAGACAAGCCCGTCAGGGCGCGTCAGCGGGTGTTGGCGGGTGTCGGGGCTGG
CTTAACTATGCGGCATCAGAGCAGATTGTACTGAGAGTGCACGAATTCGATATCGTTAACGGTACCACTA
GTACGCGTATGCTGAGGGTCTTCATCCTCTATGCCGAGAACGTCCACACACCCGACACCGACATCAGCGA
TGCCTACTGCTCCGCGGTGTTTGCAGGGGTGAAGAAGAGAACCAAAGTCATCAAGAACAGCGTGAACCCT
GTATGGAATGAGGGATTTGAATGGGACCTCAAGGGCATCCCCCTGGACCAGGGCTCTGAGCTTCATGTGG
TGGTCAAAGACCATGAGACGATGGGGAGGAACAGGTTCCTGGGGGAAGCCAAGGTCCCACTCCGAGAGGT
CCTCGCCACCCCTAGTCTGTCCGCCAGCTTCAATGCCCCCCTGCTGGACACCAAGAAGCAGCCCACAGGG
GCCTCGCTGGTCCTGCAGGTGTCCTACACACCGCTGCCTGGAGCTGTGCCCCTGTTCCCGCCCCCTACTC
CTCTGGAGCCCTCCCCGACTCTGCCTGACCTGGATGTAGTGGCAGACACAGGAGGAGAGGAAGACACAGA
GGACCAGGGACTCACTGGAGATGAGGCGGAGCCATTCCTGGATCAAAGCGGAGGCCCGGGGGCTCCCACC
ACCCCAAGGAAACTACCTTCACGTCCTCCGCCCCACTACCCCGGGATCAAAAGAAAGCGAAGTGCGCCTA
CATCTAGAAAGCTGCTGTCAGACAAACCGCAGGATTTCCAGATCAGGGTCCAGGTGATCGAGGGGCGCCA
GCTGCCGGGGGTGAACATCAAGCCTGTGGTCAAGGTTACCGCTGCAGGGCAGACCAAGCGGACGCGGATC
CACAAGGGAAACAGCCCACTCTTCAATGAGACTCTTTTCTTCAACTTGTTTGACTCTCCTGGGGAGCTGT
TTGATGAGCCCATCTTTATCACGGTGGTAGACTCTCGTTCTCTCAGGACAGATGCTCTCCTCGGGGAGTT
CCGGATGGACGTGGGCACCATTTACAGAGAGCCCCGGCACGCCTATCTCAGGAAGTGGCTGCTGCTCTCA
GACCCTGATGACTTCTCTGCTGGGGCCAGAGGCTACCTGAAAACAAGCCTTTGTGTGCTGGGGCCTGGGG
ACGAAGCGCCTCTGGAGAGAAAAGACCCCTCTGAAGACAAGGAGGACATTGAAAGCAACCTGCTCCGGCC
CACAGGCGTAGCCCTGCGAGGAGCCCACTTCTGCCTGAAGGTCTTCCGGGCCGAGGACTTGCCGCAGATG
GACGATGCCGTGATGGACAACGTGAAACAGATCTTTGGCTTCGAGAGTAACAAGAAGAACTTGGTGGACC
CCTTTGTGGAGGTCAGCTTTGCGGGGAAAATGCTGTGCAGCAAGATCTTGGAGAAGACGGCCAACCCTCA
GTGGAACCAGAACATCACACTGCCTGCCATGTTTCCCTCCATGTGCGAAAAAATGAGGATTCGTATCATA
GACTGGGACCGCCTGACTCACAATGACATCGTGGCTACCACCTACCTGAGTATGTCGAAAATCTCTGCCC
CTGGAGGAGAAATAGAAGAGGAGCCTGCAGGTGCTGTCAAGCCTTCGAAAGCCTCAGACTTGGATGACTA
CCTGGGCTTCCTCCCCACTTTTGGGCCCTGCTACATCAACCTCTATGGCAGTCCCAGAGAGTTCACAGGC
TTCCCAGACCCCTACACAGAGCTCAACACAGGCAAGGGGGAAGGTGTGGCTTATCGTGGCCGGCTTCTGC
TCTCCCTGGAGACCAAGCTGGTGGAGCACAGTGAACAGAAGGTGGAGGACCTTCCTGCGGATGACATCCT
CCGGGTGGAGAAGTACCTTAGGAGGCGCAAGTACTCCCTGTTTGCGGCCTTCTACTCAGCCACCATGCTG
CAGGATGTGGATGATGCCATCCAGTTTGAGGTCAGCATCGGGAACTACGGGAACAAGTTCGACATGACCT
GCCTGCCGCTGGCCTCCACCACTCAGTACAGCCGTGCAGTCTTTGACGGGTGCCACTACTACTACCTACC
CTGGGGTAACGTGAAACCTGTGGTGGTGCTGTCATCCTACTGGGAGGACATCAGCCATAGAATCGAGACT
CAGAACCAGCTGCTTGGGATTGCTGACCGGCTGGAAGCTGGCCTGGAGCAGGTCCACCTGGCCCTGAAGG
CGCAGTGCTCCACGGAGGACGTGGACTCGCTGGTGGCTCAGCTGACGGATGAGCTCATCGCAGGCTGCAG
CCAGCCTCTGGGTGACATCCATGAGACACCCTCTGCCACCCACCTGGACCAGTACCTGTACCAGCTGCGC
ACCCATCACCTGAGCCAAATCACTGAGGCTGCCCTGGCCCTGAAGCTCGGCCACAGTGAGCTCCCTGCAG
CTCTGGAGCAGGCGGAGGACTGGCTCCTGCGTCTGCGTGCCCTGGCAGAGGAGTATCCGATGGAGAAGGT
GCCTGGCGCCCGGATGCCAGTGCAGATACGGGTCAAGCTGTGGTTTGGGCTCTCTGTGGATGAGAAGGAG
TTCAACCAGTTTGCTGAGGGGAAGCTGTCTGTCTTTGCTGAAACCTATGAGAACGAGACTAAGTTGGCCC
TTGTTGGGAACTGGGGCACAACGGGCCTCACCTACCCCAAGTTTTCTGACGTCACGGGCAAGATCAAGCT
ACCCAAGGACAGCTTCCGCCCCTCGGCCGGCTGGACCTGGGCTGGAGATTGGTTCGTGTGTCCGGAGAAG
ACTCTGCTCCATGACATGGACGCCGGTCACCTGAGCTTCGTGGAAGAGGTGTTTGAGAACCAGACCCGGC
TTCCCGGAGGCCAGTGGATCTACATGAGTGACAACTACACCGATGTGAACGGGGAGAAGGTGCTTCCCAA
GGATGACATTGAGTGCCCACTGGGCTGGAAGTGGGAAGATGAGGAATGGTCCACAGACCTCAACCGGGCT
GTCGATGAGCAAGGCTGGGAGTATAGCATCACCATCCCCCCGGAGCGGAAGCCGAAGCACTGGGTCCCTG
CTGAGAAGATGTACTACACACACCGACGGCGGCGCTGGGTGCGCCTGCGCAGGAGGGATCTCAGCCAAAT
GGAAGCACTGAAAAGGCACAGGCAGGCGGAGGCGGAGGGCGAGGGCTGGGAGTACGCCTCTCTTTTTGGC
TGGAAGTTCCACCTCGAGTACCGCAAGACAGATGCCTTCCGCCGCCGCCGCTGGCGCCGTCGCATGGAGC
CACTGGAGAAGACGGGGCCTGCAGCTGTGTTTGCCCTTGAGGGGGCCCTGGGCGGCGTGATGGATGACAA
GAGTGAAGATTCCATGTCCGTCTCCACCTTGAGCTTCGGTGTGAACAGACCCACGATTTCCTGCATATTC
GACTATGGGAACCGCTACCATCTACGCTGCTACATGTACCAGGCCCGGGACCTGGCTGCGATGGACAAGG
ACTCTTTTTCTGATCCCTATGCCATCGTCTCCTTCCTGCACCAGAGCCAGAAGACGGTGGTGGTGAAGAA
CACCCTTAACCCCACCTGGGACCAGACGCTCATCTTCTACGAGATCGAGATCTTTGGCGAGCCGGCCACA
GTTGCTGAGCAACCGCCCAGCATTGTGGTGGAGCTGTACGACCATGACACTTATGGTGCAGACGAGTTTA
TGGGTCGCTGCATCTGTCAACCGAGTCTGGAACGGATGCCACGGCTGGCCTGGTTCCCACTGACGAGGGG
CAGCCAGCCGTCGGGGGAGCTGCTGGCCTCTTTTGAGCTCATCCAGAGAGAGAAGCCGGCCATCCACCAT
ATTCCTGGTTTTGAGGTGCAGGAGACATCAAGGATCCTGGATGAGTCTGAGGACACAGACCTGCCCTACC
CACCACCCCAGAGGGAGGCCAACATCTACATGGTTCCTCAGAACATCAAGCCAGCGCTCCAGCGTACCGC
CATCGAGATCCTGGCATGGGGCCTGCGGAACATGAAGAGTTACCAGCTGGCCAACATCTCCTCCCCCAGC
CTCGTGGTAGAGTGTGGGGGCCAGACGGTGCAGTCCTGTGTCATCAGGAACCTCCGGAAGAACCCCAACT
TTGACATCTGCACCCTCTTCATGGAAGTGATGCTGCCCAGGGAGGAGCTCTACTGCCCCCCCATCACCGT
CAAGGTCATCGATAACCGCCAGTTTGGCCGCCGGCCTGTGGTGGGCCAGTGTACCATCCGCTCCCTGGAG
AGCTTCCTGTGTGACCCCTACTCGGCGGAGAGTCCATCCCCACAGGGTGGCCCAGACGATGTGAGCCTAC
TCAGTCCTGGGGAAGACGTGCTCATCGACATTGATGACAAGGAGCCCCTCATCCCCATCCAGGAGGAAGA
GTTCATCGATTGGTGGAGCAAATTCTTTGCCTCCATAGGGGAGAGGGAAAAGTGCGGCTCCTACCTGGAG
AAGGATTTTGACACCCTGAAGGTCTATGACACACAGCTGGAGAATGTGGAGGCCTTTGAGGGCCTGTCTG
ACTTTTGTAACACCTTCAAGCTGTACCGGGGCAAGACGCAGGAGGAGACAGAAGATCCATCTGTGATTGG
TGAATTTAAGGGCCTCTTCAAAATTTATCCCCTCCCAGAAGACCCAGCCATCCCCATGCCCCCAAGACAG
TTCCACCAGCTGGCCGCCCAGGGACCCCAGGAGTGCTTGGTCCGTATCTACATTGTCCGAGCATTTGGCC
TGCAGCCCAAGGACCCCAATGGAAAGTGTGATCCTTACATCAAGATCTCCATAGGGAAGAAATCAGTGAG
TGACCAGGATAACTACATCCCCTGCACGCTGGAGCCCGTATTTGGAAAGATGTTCGAGCTGACCTGCACT
CTGCCTCTGGAGAAGGACCTAAAGATCACTCTCTATGACTATGACCTCCTCTCCAAGGACGAAAAGATCG
GTGAGACGGTCGTCGACCTGGAGAACAGGCTGCTGTCCAAGTTTGGGGCTCGCTGTGGACTCCCACAGAC
CTACTGTGTCTCTGGACCGAACCAGTGGCGGGACCAGCTCCGCCCCTCCCAGCTCCTCCACCTCTTCTGC
CAGCAGCATAGAGTCAAGGCACCTGTGTACCGGACAGACCGTGTAATGTTTCAGGATAAAGAATATTCCA
TTGAAGAGATAGAGGCTGGCAGGATCCCAAACCCACACCTGGGCCCAGTGGAGGAGCGTCTGGCTCTGCA
TGTGCTTCAGCAGCAGGGCCTGGTCCCGGAGCACGTGGAGTCACGGCCCCTCTACAGCCCCCTGCAGCCA
GACATCGAGCAGGGGAAGCTGCAGATGTGGGTCGACCTATTTCCGAAGGCCCTGGGGCGGCCTGGACCTC
CCTTCAACATCACCCCACGGAGAGCCAGAAGGTTTTTCCTGCGTTGTATTATCTGGAATACCAGAGATGT
GATCCTGGATGACCTGAGCCTCACGGGGGAGAAGATGAGCGACATTTATGTGAAAGGTTGGATGATTGGC
TTTGAAGAACACAAGCAAAAGACAGACGTGCATTATCGTTCCCTGGGAGGTGAAGGCAACTTCAACTGGA
GGTTCATTTTCCCCTTCGACTACCTGCCAGCTGAGCAAGTCTGTACCATTGCCAAGAAGGATGCCTTCTG
GAGGCTGGACAAGACTGAGAGCAAAATCCCAGCACGAGTGGTGTTCCAGATCTGGGACAATGACAAGTTC
TCCTTTGATGATTTTCTGGGCTCCCTGCAGCTCGATCTCAACCGCATGCCCAAGCCAGCCAAGACAGCCA
AGAAGTGCTCCTTGGACCAGCTGGATGATGCTTTCCACCCAGAATGGTTTGTGTCCCTTTTTGAGCAGAA
AACAGTGAAGGGCTGGTGGCCCTGTGTAGCAGAAGAGGGTGAGAAGAAAATACTGGCGGGCAAGCTGGAA
ATGACCTTGGAGATTGTAGCAGAGAGTGAGCATGAGGAGCGGCCTGCTGGCCAGGGCCGGGATGAGCCCA
ACATGAACCCTAAGCTTGAGGACCCAAGGCGCCCCGACACCTCCTTCCTGTGGTTTACCTCCCCATACAA
GACCATGAAGTTCATCCTGTGGCGGCGTTTCCGGTGGGCCATCATCCTCTTCATCATCCTCTTCATCCTG
CTGCTGTTCCTGGCCATCTTCATCTACGCCTTCCCGAACTATGCTGCCATGAAGCTGGTGAAGCCCTTCA
GCTGATGATCACCATGGCATATGGCTAGCGCGGCCGCCATGGTCATAGCTGTTTCCTGTGTGAAATTGTT
ATCCGCTCACAATTCCACACAACATACGAGCCGGAAGCATAAAGTGTAAAGCCTGGGGTGCCTAATGAGT
GAGCTAACTCACATTAATTGCGTTGCGCTCACTGCCCGCTTTCCAGTCGGGAAACCTGTCGTGCCAGCTG
CATTAATGAATCGGCCAACGCGCGGGGAGAGGCGGTTTGCGTATTGGGCGCTCTTCCGCTTCCTCGCTCA
CTGACTCGCTGCGCTCGGTCGTTCGGCTGCGGCGAGCGGTATCAGCTCACTCAAAGGCGGTAATACGGTT
ATCCACAGAATCAGGGGATAACGCAGGAAAGAACATGTGAGCAAAAGGCCAGCAAAAGGCCAGGAACCGT
AAAAAGGCCGCGTTGCTGGCGTTTTTCCATAGGCTCCGCCCCCCTGACGAGCATCACAAAAATCGACGCT
CAAGTCAGAGGTGGCGAAACCCGACAGGACTATAAAGATACCAGGCGTTTCCCCCTGGAAGCTCCCTCGT
GCGCTCTCCTGTTCCGACCCTGCCGCTTACCGGATACCTGTCCGCCTTTCTCCCTTCGGGAAGCGTGGCG
CTTTCTCATAGCTCACGCTGTAGGTATCTCAGTTCGGTGTAGGTCGTTCGCTCCAAGCTGGGCTGTGTGC
ACGAACCCCCCGTTCAGCCCGACCGCTGCGCCTTATCCGGTAACTATCGTCTTGAGTCCAACCCGGTAAG
ACACGACTTATCGCCACTGGCAGCAGCCACTGGTAACAGGATTAGCAGAGCGAGGTATGTAGGCGGTGCT
ACAGAGTTCTTGAAGTGGTGGCCTAACTACGGCTACACTAGAAGAACAGTATTTGGTATCTGCGCTCTGC
TGAAGCCAGTTACCTTCGGAAAAAGAGTTGGTAGCTCTTGATCCGGCAAACAAACCACCGCTGGTAGCGG
TGGTTTTTTTGTTTGCAAGCAGCAGATTACGCGCAGAAAAAAAGGATCTCAAGAAGATCCTTTGATCTTT
TCTACGGGGTCTGACGCTCAGTGGAACGAAAACTCACGTTAAGGGATTTTGGTCATGAGATTATCAAAAA
GGATCTTCACCTAGATCCTTTTAAATTAAAAATGAAGTTTTAAATCAATCTAAAGTATATATGAGTAAAC
TTGGTCTGACAGTTAGAAAAACTCATCGAGCATCAAATGAAACTGCAATTTATTCATATCAGGATTATCA
ATACCATATTTTTGAAAAAGCCGTTTCTGTAATGAAGGAGAAAACTCACCGAGGCAGTTCCATAGGATGG
CAAGATCCTGGTATCGGTCTGCGATTCCGACTCGTCCAACATCAATACAACCTATTAATTTCCCCTCGTC
AAAAATAAGGTTATCAAGTGAGAAATCACCATGAGTGACGACTGAATCCGGTGAGAATGGCAAAAGTTTA
TGCATTTCTTTCCAGACTTGTTCAACAGGCCAGCCATTACGCTCGTCATCAAAATCACTCGCATCAACCA
AACCGTTATTCATTCGTGATTGCGCCTGAGCGAGACGAAATACGCGATCGCTGTTAAAAGGACAATTACA
AACAGGAATCGAATGCAACCGGCGCAGGAACACTGCCAGCGCATCAACAATATTTTCACCTGAATCAGGA
TATTCTTCTAATACCTGGAATGCTGTTTTCCCAGGGATCGCAGTGGTGAGTAACCATGCATCATCAGGAG
TACGGATAAAATGCTTGATGGTCGGAAGAGGCATAAATTCCGTCAGCCAGTTTAGTCTGACCATCTCATC
TGTAACATCATTGGCAACGCTACCTTTGCCATGTTTCAGAAACAACTCTGGCGCATCGGGCTTCCCATAC
AATCGATAGATTGTCGCACCTGATTGCCCGACATTATCGCGAGCCCATTTATACCCATATAAATCAGCAT
CCATGTTGGAATTTAATCGCGGCCTAGAGCAAGACGTTTCCCGTTGAATATGGCTCATACTCTTCCTTTT
TCAATATTATTGAAGCATTTATCAGGGTTATTGTCTCATGAGCGGATACATATTTGAATGTATTTAGAAA
AATAAACAAATAGGGGTTCCGCGCACATTTCCCCGAAAAGTGCCACCTGACGTCTAAGAAACCATTATTA
TCATGACATTAACCTATAAAAATAGGCGTATCACGAGGCCCTTTCGTC
Features (pLannotate 1.2.2; 10 found; start..end, strand, type, name):
    137..182     +  misc_feature   bom (fragment): basis of mobility region from pBR322
    219..6302    +  CDS            DYSF: DYSF_HUMAN - Also known as FER1L1. Experimental evidence at protein level: Swiss-Prot protein existence level 1. Key calcium ion sensor involved in the Ca(2+)-triggered synaptic vesicle-plasma membrane fusion. Plays a role in the sarcolemma repair mechanism of both skeletal muscle and cardiomyocytes that permits rapid resealing of membranes disrupted by mechanical stress (By similarity). From Homo sapiens (Human).
   6366..6382    -  protein_bind   lac operator: The lac repressor binds to the lac operator to inhibit transcription in E. coli. This inhibition can be relieved by adding lactose or isopropyl-β-D-thiogalactopyranoside (IPTG). lac repressor encoded by lacI
   6390..6420    -  promoter       lac promoter: promoter for the E. coli lac operon
   6435..6456    -  protein_bind   CAP binding site: CAP binding activates transcription in the presence of cAMP. E. coli catabolite activator protein
   6469..6561    -  CDS            lacI (fragment): lac repressor; lacI; The lac repressor binds to the lac operator to inhibit transcription in E. coli. This inhibition can be relieved by adding lactose or isopropyl-β-D-thiogalactopyranoside (IPTG).
   6744..7332    -  rep_origin     ori: high-copy-number ColE1/pMB1/pBR322/pUC origin of replication
   7503..8318    -  CDS            KanR: aminoglycoside phosphotransferase; aph(3')-Ia; confers resistance to kanamycin in bacteria or G418 (Geneticin®) in eukaryotes
   8319..8423    -  promoter       AmpR promoter: bla
   8518..35      +  CDS            rop (fragment) (across the origin): Rop protein, which maintains plasmids at low copy number; rop
