[The description below was written by a language model from this plasmid's Addgene catalogue record and pLannotate feature annotations shown in this document.]
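Description:
DYSF-Exon24-del is a bacterial cloning plasmid of 8,518 bp built on the pUC57-Kan backbone and carrying a synthesized human dysferlin (DYSF) coding sequence from which exon 24 has been removed. According to the record, the deletion preserves the open reading frame, so the insert encodes an internally shortened dysferlin rather than a truncated one. The annotated DYSF coding region spans roughly 6.1 kb on the forward strand, consistent with the stated insert size of 6,155 bp.

The plasmid is propagated in E. coli through a high-copy ColE1/pUC-type origin and selected with kanamycin, with resistance provided by an aminoglycoside phosphotransferase gene (aph(3')-Ia) driven by the bla (AmpR) promoter. The remaining annotated elements are backbone remnants: the lac promoter, lac operator and CAP binding site downstream of the insert and oriented against it, plus small fragments of lacI, rop and the pBR322 bom region, none of which appear to be functional units. No eukaryotic promoter, polyadenylation signal, epitope tag or reporter is annotated, so the construct is a storage and subcloning source for the cDNA and not an expression vector; the lac promoter's opposite orientation means it would not drive sense transcription of DYSF.

Dysferlin is a calcium-sensing protein involved in resealing the sarcolemma of skeletal and cardiac muscle, and the gene's aliases (LGMD2B, MMD1) reflect its link to limb-girdle muscular dystrophy and Miyoshi myopathy. The record does not state a specific application, but an in-frame single-exon deletion of this kind would suit transfer into expression vectors to test whether dysferlin lacking exon 24 retains function.
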