Addgene plasmid #60184: DYSF-Exon24-del
Purpose: Plasmid contains human dysferlin with exon 24 deleted. Deletion maintains the open reading frame.
Depositing lab: Jain Foundation.
Backbone
  Vector backbone: pUC57-Kan
  Backbone size w/o insert (bp): 2363
  Total vector size (bp): 8518
  Vector type: cloning vector
Growth in bacteria
  Bacterial resistance: Kanamycin, 50 μg/mL
  Growth temperature: 37°C
  Growth strain: Top10
  Copy number: Unknown
Gene/Insert
  Gene/Insert name: Dysferlin (alt name: DYSF)
  Species: H. sapiens (human)
  Insert size (bp): 6155
  Mutation: Exon 24 has been deleted
  Entrez Gene: DYSF (a.k.a. FER1L1, LGMD2B, LGMDR2, MMD1)
  Cloning method: Unknown
  Sequencing primers: 5′ gagcagattgtactgagagtgcacg; 3′ M13pUC-rev
Resource information
  A portion of this plasmid was derived from a plasmid made by: The human dysferlin insert was synthesized by Genewiz
Terms and licenses: Academic/Nonprofit Terms; Industry Terms: Not Available to Industry
How to cite: DYSF-Exon24-del was a gift from Jain Foundation (Addgene plasmid # 60184 ; http://n2t.net/addgene:60184 ; RRID:Addgene_60184)
