>Addgene plasmid #60184 | DYSF-Exon24-del | addgene partial sequence | sequence record 98275 | pRSII-F1 5'-CGGCATCAGAGCAGATTGTAC-3'
ACGGTACCACTAGTACGCGTATGCTGAGGGTCTTCATCCTCTATGCCGAGAACGTCCACACACCCGACAC
CGACATCAGCGATGCCTACTGCTCCGCGGTGTTTGCAGGGGTGAAGAAGAGAACCAAAGTCATCAAGAAC
AGCGTGAACCCTGTATGGAATGAGGGATTTGAATGGGACCTCAAGGGCATCCCCCTGGACCAGGGCTCTG
AGCTTCATGTGGTGGTCAAAGACCATGAGACGATGGGGAGGAACAGGTTCCTGGGGGAAGCCAAGGTCCC
ACTCCGAGAGGTCCTCGCCACCCCTAGTCTGTCCGCCAGCTTCAATGCCCCCCTGCTGGACACCAAGAAG
CAGCCCACAGGGGCCTCGCTGGTCCTGCAGGTGTCCTACACACCGCTGCCTGGAGCTGTGCCCCTGTTCC
CGCCCCCTACTCCTCTGGAGCCCTCCCCGACTCTGCCTGACCTGGATGTAGTGGCAGACACAGGAGGAGA
GGAAGACACAGAGGACCAGGGACTCACTGGAGATGAGGCGGAGCCATTCCTGGATCAAAGCGGAGGCCCG
GGGGCTCCCACCACCCCAAGGAAACTACCTTCACGTCCTCCGCCCCACTACCCCGGGATCAAAAGAAAGC
GAAGTGCGCCTACATCTAGAAAGCTGCTGTCAGACAAACCGCAGGATTTCCAGATCAGGGTCCAGGTGAT
CGAGG
