>Addgene plasmid #60184 | DYSF-Exon24-del | addgene partial sequence | sequence record 98653 | M13pUC-Rev 5'-AGCGGATAACAATTTCACACAGG-3'
GCCATATGCCATGGTGATCATCAGCTGAAGGGCTTCACCAGCTTCATGGCAGCATAGTTCGGGAAGGCGT
AGATGAAGATGGCCAGGAACAGCAGCAGGATGAAGAGGATGATGAAGAGGATGATGGCCCACCGGAAACG
CCGCCACAGGATGAACTTCATGGTCTTGTATGGGGAGGTAAACCACAGGAAGGAGGTGTCGGGGCGCCTT
GGGTCCTCAAGCTTAGGGTTCATGTTGGGCTCATCCCGGCCCTGGCCAGCAGGCCGCTCCTCATGCTCAC
TCTCTGCTACAATCTCCAAGGTCATTTCCAGCTTGCCCGCCAGTATTTTCTTCTCACCCTCTTCTGCTAC
ACAGGGCCACCAGCCCTTCACTGTTTTCTGCTCAAAAAGGGACACAAACCATTCTGGGTGGAAAGCATCA
TCCAGCTGGTCCAAGGAGCACTTCTTGGCTGTCTTGGCTGGCTTGGGCATGCGGTTGAGATCGAGCTGCA
GGGAGCCCAGAAAATCATCAAAGGAGAACTTGTCATTGTCCCAGATCTGGAACACCACTCGTGCTGGGAT
TTTGCTCTCAGTCTTGTCCAGCCTCCAGAAGGCATCCTTCTTGGCAATGGTACAGACTTGCTCAGCTGGC
AGGTAGTCGAAGGGGAAAATGAACCTCCAGTTGAAGTTGCCTTCACCTCCCAGGGAACGATAATGCACGT
CTGTCTTTTGCTTGTGTTCTTCAAAGCCAATCATCCAACCTTTCACATAAATGTCGCTCATCTTCTCCCC
CGTGAGGCTCAGGTCATCCAGGATCACATCTCTGGTATTCCAGATAATACAACGCAGG
